>Addgene plasmid #172282 | pEGFP-N1-2x | addgene full sequence | sequence record 338279 | Addgene NGS Result
CGTTACATAACTTACGGTAAATGGCCCGCCTGGCTGACCGCCCAACGACCCCCGCCCATTGACGTCAATA
ATGACGTATGTTCCCATAGTAACGCCAATAGGGACTTTCCATTGACGTCAATGGGTGGAGTATTTACGGT
AAACTGCCCACTTGGCAGTACATCAAGTGTATCATATGCCAAGTACGCCCCCTATTGACGTCAATGACGG
TAAATGGCCCGCCTGGCATTATGCCCAGTACATGACCTTATGGGACTTTCCTACTTGGCAGTACATCTAC
GTATTAGTCATCGCTATTACCATGGTGATGCGGTTTTGGCAGTACATCAATGGGCGTGGATAGCGGTTTG
ACTCACGGGGATTTCCAAGTCTCCACCCCATTGACGTCAATGGGAGTTTGTTTTGGCACCAAAATCAACG
GGACTTTCCAAAATGTCGTAACAACTCCGCCCCATTGACGCAAATGGGCGGTAGGCGTGTACGGTGGGAG
GTCTATATAAGCAGAGCTGGTTTAGTGAACCGTCAGATCCGCTAGCGCTACCGGACTCAGATCTCGAGCT
CAAGCTTCGAATTCGTCGACAGGAGTTGTGTTTGTGGACGAAGAGCACCAGCCAGCTGATCGACCTCGAC
AGGAGTTGTGTTTGTGGACGAAGAGCACCAGCCAGCTGATCGACCTCGAGCCGAGGGATCCACCGGTCGC
CACCATGGTGAGCAAGGGCGAGGAGCTGTTCACCGGGGTGGTGCCCATCCTGGTCGAGCTGGACGGCGAC
GTAAACGGCCACAAGTTCAGCGTGTCCGGCGAGGGCGAGGGCGATGCCACCTACGGCAAGCTGACCCTGA
AGTTCATCTGCACCACCGGCAAGCTGCCCGTGCCCTGGCCCACCCTCGTGACCACCCTGACCTACGGCGT
GCAGTGCTTCAGCCGCTACCCCGACCACATGAAGCAGCACGACTTCTTCAAGTCCGCCATGCCCGAAGGC
TACGTCCAGGAGCGCACCATCTTCTTCAAGGACGACGGCAACTACAAGACCCGCGCCGAGGTGAAGTTCG
AGGGCGACACCCTGGTGAACCGCATCGAGCTGAAGGGCATCGACTTCAAGGAGGACGGCAACATCCTGGG
GCACAAGCTGGAGTACAACTACAACAGCCACAACGTCTATATCATGGCCGACAAGCAGAAGAACGGCATC
AAGGTGAACTTCAAGATCCGCCACAACATCGAGGACGGCAGCGTGCAGCTCGCCGACCACTACCAGCAGA
ACACCCCCATCGGCGACGGCCCCGTGCTGCTGCCCGACAACCACTACCTGAGCACCCAGTCCAAGCTGAG
CAAAGACCCCAACGAGAAGCGCGATCACATGGTCCTGCTGGAGTTCGTGACCGCCGCCGGGATCACTCTC
GGCATGGACGAGCTGTACAAGTAAAGCGGCCGCGACTCTAGATCATAATCAGCCATACCACATTTGTAGA
GGTTTTACTTGCTTTAAAAAACCTCCCACACCTCCCCCTGAACCTGAAACATAAAATGAATGCAATTGTT
GTTGTTAACTTGTTTATTGCAGCTTATAATGGTTACAAATAAAGCAATAGCATCACAAATTTCACAAATA
AAGCATTTTTTTCACTGCATTCTAGTTGTGGTTTGTCCAAACTCATCAATGTATCTTAAGGCGTAAATTG
TAAGCGTTAATATTTTGTTAAAATTCGCGTTAAATTTTTGTTAAATCAGCTCATTTTTTAACCAATAGGC
CGAAATCGGCAAAATCCCTTATAAATCAAAAGAATAGACCGAGATAGGGT
[37 nt withheld, positions 1801-1837]
AAAGAACGTGGACTCCAACGTCAAAGG
[49 nt withheld, positions 1865-1913]
T
[91 nt withheld, positions 1915-2005]
G
[124 nt withheld, positions 2007-2130]
CAGGTGGCACTTTTCGGGGAAATGTGCGCGGAACCCCTATTTGTTTATTTTTCTAAATACATTCAAATAT
GTATCCGCTCATGAGACAATAACCCTGATAAATGCTTCAATAATATTGAAAAAGGAAGAGTCCTGAGGCG
GAAAGAACCAGCTGTGGAATGTGTGTCAGTTAGGGTGTGGAAAGTCCCCAGGCTCCCCAGCAGGCAGAAG
TATGCAAAGCATGCATCTCAATTAGTCAGCAACCAGGTGTGGAAAGTCCCCAGGCTCCCCAGCAGGCAGA
AGTATGCAAAGCATGCATCTCAATTAGTCAGCAACCATAGTCCCGCCCCTAACTCCGCCCATCCCGCCCC
TAACTCCGCCCAGTTCCGCCCATTCTCCGCCCCATGGCTGACTAATTTTTTTTATTTATGCAGAGGCCGA
GGCCGCCTCGGCCTCTGAGCTATTCCAGAAGTAGTGAGGAGGCTTTTTTGGAGGCCTAGGCTTTTGCAAA
GATCGATCAAGAGACAGGATGAGGATCGTTTCGCATGATTGAACAAGATGGATTGCACGCAGGTTCTCCG
GCCGCTTGGGTGGAGAGGCTATTCGGCTATGACTGGGCACAACAGACAATCGGCTGCTCTGATGCCGCCG
TGTTCCGGCTGTCAGCGCAGGGGCGCCCGGTTCTTTTTGTCAAGACCGACCTGTCCGGTGCCCTGAATGA
ACTGCAAGACGAGGCAGCGCGGCTATCGTGGCTGGCCACGACGGGCGTTCCTTGCGCAGCTGTGCTCGAC
GTTGTCACTGAAGCGGGAAGGGACTGGCTGCTATTGGGCGAAGTGCCGGGGCAGGATCTCCTGTCATCTC
ACCTTGCTCCTGCCGAGAAAGTATCCATCATGGCTGATGCAATGCGGCGGCTGCATACGCTTGATCCGGC
TACCTGCCCATTCGACCACCAAGCGAAACATCGCATCGAGCGAGCACGTACTCGGATGGAAGCCGGTCTT
GTCGATCAGGATGATCTGGACGAAGAGCATCAGGGGCTCGCGCCAGCCGAACTGTTCGCCAGGCTCAAGG
CGAGCATGCCCGACGGCGAGGATCTCGTCGTGACCCATGGCGATGCCTGCTTGCCGAATATCATGGTGGA
AAATGGCCGCTTTTCTGGATTCATCGACTGTGGCCGGCTGGGTGTGGCGGACCGCTATCAGGACATAGCG
TTGGCTACCCGTGATATTGCTGAAGAGCTTGGCGGCGAATGGGCTGACCGCTTCCTCGTGCTTTACGGTA
TCGCCGCTCCCGATTCGCAGCGCATCGCCTTCTATCGCCTTCTTGACGAGTTCTTCTGAGCGGGACTCTG
GGGTTCGAAATGACCGACCAAGCGACGCCCAACCTGCCATCACGAGATTTCGATTCCACCGCCGCCTTCT
ATGAAAGGTTGGGCTTCGGAATCGTTTTCCGGGACGCCGGCTGGATGATCCTCCAGCGCGGGGATCTCAT
GCTGGAGTTCTTCGCCCACCCTAGGGGGAGGCTAACTGAAACACGGAAGGAGACAATACCGGAAGGAACC
CGCGCTATGACGGCAATAAAAAGACAGAATAAAACGCACGGTGTTGGGTCGTTTGTTCATAAACGCGGGG
TTCGGTCCCAGGGCTGGCACTCTGTCGATACCCCACCGAGACCCCATTGGGGCCAATACGCCCGCGTTTC
TTCCTTTTCCCCACCCCACCCCCCAAGTTCGGGTGAAGGCCCAGGGCTCGCAGCCAACGTCGGGGCGGCA
GGCCCTGCCATAGCCTCAGGTTACTCATATATACTTTAGATTGATTTAAAACTTCATTTTTAATTTAAAA
GGATCTAGGTGAAGATCCTTTTTGATAATCTCATGACCAAAATCCCTTAACGTGAGTTTTCGTTCCACTG
AGCGTCAGACCCCGTAGAAAAGATCAAAGGATCTTCTTGAGATCCTTTTTTTCTGCGCGTAATCTGCTGC
TTGCAAACAAAAAAACCACCGCTACCAGCGGTGGTTTGTTTGCCGGATCAAGAGCTACCAACTCTTTTTC
CGAAGGTAACTGGCTTCAGCAGAGCGCAGATACCAAATACTGTTCTTCTAGTGTAGCCGTAGTTAGGCCA
CCACTTCAAGAACTCTGTAGCACCGCCTACATACCTCGCTCTGCTAATCCTGTTACCAGTGGCTGCTGCC
AGTGGCGATAAGTCGTGTCTTACCGGGTTGGACTCAAGACGATAGTTACCGGATAAGGCGCAGCGGTCGG
GCTGAACGGGGGGTTCGTGCACACAGCCCAGCTTGGAGCGAACGACCTACACCGAACTGAGATACCTACA
GCGTGAGCTATGAGAAAGCGCCACGCTTCCCGAAGGGAGAAAGGCGGACAGGTATCCGGTAAGCGGCAGG
GTCGGAACAGGAGAGCGCACGAGGGAGCTTCCAGGGGGAAACGCCTGGTATCTTTATAGTCCTGTCGGGT
TTCGCCACCTCTGACTTGAGCGTCGATTTTTGTGATGCTCGTCAGGGGGGCGGAGCCTATGGAAAAACGC
CAGCAACGCGGCCTTTTTACGGTTCCTGGCCTTTTGCTGGCCTTTTGCTCACATGTTCTTTCCTGCGTTA
TCCCCTGATTCTGTGGATAACCGTATTACCGCCATGCATTAGTTATTAATAGTAATCAATTACGGGGTCA
TTAGTTCATAGCCCATATATGGAGTTCCG
Features (pLannotate 1.2.2; 15 found; start..end, strand, type, name):
      1..304     +  enhancer       CMV enhancer: human cytomegalovirus immediate early enhancer
    305..508     +  promoter       CMV promoter: human cytomegalovirus (CMV) immediate early promoter
    531..574     +  misc_feature   MCS (fragment): multiple cloning site
    705..1424    +  CDS            mEGFP: enhanced GFP with monomerizing A206K mutation (Zacharias et al., 2002) mammalian codon-optimized
   1441..1524    +  CDS            large T antigen (fragment): large T antigen from SV40 (simian virus 40)
   1547..1668    +  polyA_signal   SV40 poly(A) signal: SV40 polyadenylation signal
   1702..2130    -  rep_origin     f1 ori (sequence partly withheld): f1 bacteriophage origin of replication; arrow indicates direction of (+) strand synthesis
   2157..2261    +  promoter       AmpR promoter: bla
   2263..2620    +  promoter       SV40 promoter: SV40 enhancer and early promoter
   2655..3449    +  CDS            NeoR/KanR: aminoglycoside phosphotransferase from Tn5; aph(3')-II (or nptII); confers resistance to neomycin, kanamycin, and G418 (Geneticin®)
   3470..3622    +  CDS            ble (fragment): BLE_KLEPN - Experimental evidence at protein level: Swiss-Prot protein existence level 1. Binding protein with a strong affinity to the bleomycin family of antibiotics. Binds to CL990; an antimitotic-antibiotic compound. From Klebsiella pneumoniae.
   3681..3728    +  polyA_signal   HSV TK poly(A) signal: herpes simplex virus thymidine kinase polyadenylation signal (Cole and Stacy, 1985)
   3819..3835    -  polyA_signal   bGH poly(A) signal (fragment): bovine growth hormone polyadenylation signal
   4057..4645    +  rep_origin     ori: high-copy-number ColE1/pMB1/pBR322/pUC origin of replication
   4760..4819    +  enhancer       CMV enhancer (fragment): human cytomegalovirus immediate early enhancer
