[The description below was written by a language model from this plasmid's Addgene catalogue record and pLannotate feature annotations shown in this document.]
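Description:
pEGFP-N1-2x is a mammalian expression plasmid built on the pEGFP-N1 backbone and designed to produce an EGFP mRNA that carries two tandem copies of a 50-base sequence. Transcription is driven by the human cytomegalovirus immediate-early enhancer and promoter, followed by a remnant of the multiple cloning site, the GFP coding sequence, and the SV40 polyadenylation signal. The automated annotation calls the fluorescent protein mEGFP (the monomerizing A206K variant), whereas the catalogue simply describes it as EGFP. The repeat element is not annotated as a feature, so its exact position cannot be read from the table. The unannotated gaps flanking the GFP reading frame are possible locations, and the cloning sites used are recorded as unknown.

The rest of the plasmid is standard for this vector family. A high-copy ColE1/pUC-type origin supports replication in E. coli, and an f1 origin is also present. A single Tn5 aminoglycoside phosphotransferase gene (NeoR/KanR) sits downstream of both a bacterial bla promoter and the SV40 enhancer/early promoter and ends with the HSV TK poly(A) signal. It therefore confers kanamycin resistance in bacteria and G418 resistance in mammalian cells. The short large T antigen, ble and bGH poly(A) hits are fragmentary matches, not functional elements.

According to the associated publication title, the construct belongs to a molecular beacon-based approach for live-cell imaging of RNA transcripts at the single-molecule level with minimal target engineering. In that setting the short tandem repeat presumably serves as the hybridization target for fluorescent probes, while GFP fluorescence reports expression of the tagged transcript.
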