Addgene plasmid #172282: pEGFP-N1-2x
Purpose: Expressing EGFP mRNA fused with 2 tandem repeats of a 50-base sequence
Depositing lab: Antony K Chen. Depositing organization: Peking University. Publication: A molecular beacon-based approach for live-cell imaging of RNA transcripts with minimal target engineering at the single-molecule level. Chen M, Ma Z, Wu X, Mao S, Yang Y, Tan J, Krueger CJ, Chen AK. Sci Rep. 2017 May 8;7(1):1550. doi: 10.1038/s41598-017-01740-1. PubMed 28484218.
Backbone
  Vector backbone: pEGFP-N1
  Vector type: Mammalian Expression
  Selectable markers: Neomycin (select with G418)
Growth in bacteria
  Bacterial resistance: Kanamycin, 50 μg/mL
  Growth temperature: 30°C
  Growth strain: NEB Stable
  Copy number: High Copy
Gene/Insert
  Gene/Insert name: EGFP-N1-2x
  Species: H. sapiens (human)
  Promoter: CMV
  Cloning method: Restriction Enzyme; 5′ cloning site unknown (unknown if destroyed); 3′ cloning site unknown (unknown if destroyed)
  Sequencing primers: 5′ CMV-F; 3′ SV40pA-R
Terms and licenses: Academic/Nonprofit Terms; Industry Terms: Not Available to Industry
How to cite: pEGFP-N1-2x was a gift from Antony K Chen (Addgene plasmid # 172282 ; http://n2t.net/addgene:172282 ; RRID:Addgene_172282)
