>Addgene plasmid #172282 | pEGFP-N1-2x | depositor partial sequence | sequence record 334111 | EGFP-N1-2x
CAGGAGTTGTGTTTGTGGACGAAGAGCACCAGCCAGCTGATCGACCTCGACAGGAGTTGTGTTTGTGGAC
GAAGAGCACCAGCCAGCTGATCGACCTCGAGCCGAGGGATCCACCGGTCGCCACCATGGTGAGCAAGGGC
GAGGAGCTGTTCACCGGGGTGGTGCCCATCCTGGTCGAGCTGGACGGCGACGTAAACGGCCACAAGTTCA
GCGTGTCCGGCGAGGGCGAGGGCGATGCCACCTACGGCAAGCTGACCCTGAAGTTCATCTGCACCACCGG
CAAGCTGCCCGTGCCCTGGCCCACCCTCGTGACCACCCTGACCTACGGCGTGCAGTGCTTCAGCCGCTAC
CCCGACCACATGAAGCAGCACGACTTCTTCAAGTCCGCCATGCCCGAAGGCTACGTCCAGGAGCGCACCA
TCTTCTTCAAGGACGACGGCAACTACAAGACCCGCGCCGAGGTGAAGTTCGAGGGCGACACCCTGGTGAA
CCGCATCGAGCTGAAGGGCATCGACTTCAAGGAGGACGGCAACATCCTGGGGCACAAGCTGGAGTACAAC
TACAACAGCCACAACGTCTATATCATGGCCGACAAGCAGAAGAACGGCATCAAGGTGAACTTCAAGATCC
GCCACAACATCGAGGACGGCAGCGTGCAGCTCGCCGACCACTACCAGCAGAACACCCCCATCGGCGACGG
CCCCGTGCTGCTGCCCGACAACCACTACCTGAGCACCCAGTCCAAGCTGAGCAAAGACCCCAACGAGAAG
CGCGATCACATGGTCCTGCTGGAGTTCGTGACCGCCGCCGGGATCACTCTCGGCATGGACGAGCTGTACA
AGTAA
